Addgene plasmid #105826: OptoOFF-TtCBD-mFGFR1_624
Purpose: Expresses OptoOFF-TtCBD-mFGFR1 (light-inactivated receptor tyrosine kinase)
Depositing lab: Harald Janovjak. Publication: Green-Light-Induced Inactivation of Receptor Signaling Using Cobalamin-Binding Domains. Kainrath S, Stadler M, Reichhart E, Distel M, Janovjak H. Angew Chem Int Ed Engl. 2017 Apr 10;56(16):4608-4611. doi: 10.1002/anie.201611998. Epub 2017 Mar 20. PubMed 28319307.
Backbone
  Vector backbone: pcDNA3.1(-)_CMVtrunc
  Vector type: Mammalian Expression
Growth in bacteria
  Bacterial resistance: Ampicillin, 100 μg/mL
  Growth temperature: 37°C
  Growth strain: DH5alpha
  Copy number: Unknown
Gene/Insert
  Gene/Insert name: OptoOFF-TtCBD-mFGFR1
Terms and licenses: Academic/Nonprofit Terms; Industry Terms: Not Available to Industry
How to cite: OptoOFF-TtCBD-mFGFR1_624 was a gift from Harald Janovjak (Addgene plasmid # 105826 ; http://n2t.net/addgene:105826 ; RRID:Addgene_105826)
