[The description below was written by a language model from this plasmid's Addgene catalogue record and pLannotate feature annotations shown in this document.]
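Description:
OptoOFF-TtCBD-mFGFR1_624 is a 6,967 bp mammalian expression plasmid built on a pcDNA3.1(-) derivative whose CMV promoter has been truncated. In line with that, the feature table detects only fragments of the CMV enhancer and minimal CMV promoter upstream of the insert, which suggests a weakened promoter giving reduced expression, although the record does not state the reason for the truncation. The plasmid is propagated in E. coli through a high-copy ColE1/pUC-type origin with ampicillin selection (AmpR under its own bla promoter), and it also carries an f1 origin. An SV40 promoter-driven neomycin phosphotransferase cassette with an SV40 poly(A) signal allows G418 selection of stably transfected mammalian cells. The short HIV-1 LTR, ble, lacI and bom hits are small fragments and most likely reflect backbone remnants or sequence similarity rather than functional elements.

The payload is a single fusion open reading frame that begins with an N-myristoylation signal from Src kinase. This is followed by a fragment of mouse FGFR1, then a fragment of Thermus thermophilus CarH (the "TtCBD" cobalamin-binding domain), and the transcript ends at the bGH polyadenylation signal. A T7 promoter lies just upstream of the coding sequence. The myristoylation signal anchors the receptor fragment to the membrane in place of the native extracellular and transmembrane regions. The CarH domain provides cobalamin-dependent, light-sensitive self-association. According to the record and its associated publication title, the result is a receptor tyrosine kinase whose signalling is inactivated by green light. The construct is used for optogenetic switching-off of FGFR1 signalling in mammalian cells.
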