Features (pLannotate 1.2.2; 22 found; start..end, strand, type, name):
     28..80      -  misc_feature   bom (fragment): basis of mobility region from pBR322
    235..343     +  enhancer       CMV enhancer (fragment): human cytomegalovirus immediate early enhancer
    341..364     +  promoter       minimal CMV promoter (fragment): human cytomegalovirus (CMV) immediate early promoter
    360..393     +  LTR            5' LTR (truncated) (fragment): truncated 5' long terminal repeat (LTR) from HIV-1
    409..427     +  promoter       T7 promoter: promoter for bacteriophage T7 RNA polymerase
    487..528     +  CDS            myr: N-myristoylation signal from Src kinase (Pellman et al., 1985; Kaplan et al., 1988)
    535..1806    +  CDS            Fgfr1 (fragment): FGFR1_MOUSE - Also known as Flg. Experimental evidence at protein level: Swiss-Prot protein existence level 1. Tyrosine-protein kinase that acts as cell-surface receptor for fibroblast growth factors and plays an essential role in the regulation of embryonic development, cell proliferation, differentiation and migration. Required for normal mesoderm patterning and correct axial organization during embryonic development, normal skeletogenesis and normal development of the gonadotropin-releasing hormone (GnRH) neuronal system. Phosphorylates PLCG1, FRS2, GAB1 and SHB. Ligand binding leads to the
   1810..2436    +  CDS            carH (fragment): CARH_THET8 - Experimental evidence at protein level: Swiss-Prot protein existence level 1. Negative regulator of genes involved in carotenoid biosynthesis. From Thermus thermophilus (strain ATCC 27634 / DSM 579 / HB8).
   2567..2678    +  polyA_signal   bGH poly(A) signal: bovine growth hormone polyadenylation signal
   2795..2816    +  promoter       SV40 promoter (fragment): SV40 enhancer and early promoter
   2837..3265    +  rep_origin     f1 ori (sequence partly withheld): f1 bacteriophage origin of replication; arrow indicates direction of (+) strand synthesis
   3279..3608    +  promoter       SV40 promoter: SV40 enhancer and early promoter
   3675..4466    +  CDS            neo: KKA2_KLEPN - Also known as kan, nptII. Experimental evidence at protein level: Swiss-Prot protein existence level 1. Resistance to kanamycin, neomycin, paromomycin, ribostamycin, butirosin and gentamicin B. From Klebsiella pneumoniae.
   4490..4648    +  CDS            ble (fragment): BLE_KLEPN - Experimental evidence at protein level: Swiss-Prot protein existence level 1. Binding protein with a strong affinity to the bleomycin family of antibiotics. Binds to CL990; an antimitotic-antibiotic compound. From Klebsiella pneumoniae.
   4643..4764    +  polyA_signal   SV40 poly(A) signal: SV40 polyadenylation signal
   4837..4853    -  protein_bind   lac operator: The lac repressor binds to the lac operator to inhibit transcription in E. coli. This inhibition can be relieved by adding lactose or isopropyl-β-D-thiogalactopyranoside (IPTG). lac repressor encoded by lacI
   4861..4891    -  promoter       lac promoter: promoter for the E. coli lac operon
   4906..4927    -  protein_bind   CAP binding site: CAP binding activates transcription in the presence of cAMP. E. coli catabolite activator protein
   4940..5032    -  CDS            lacI (fragment): lac repressor; lacI; The lac repressor binds to the lac operator to inhibit transcription in E. coli. This inhibition can be relieved by adding lactose or isopropyl-β-D-thiogalactopyranoside (IPTG).
   5215..5800    -  rep_origin     ori: high-copy-number ColE1/pMB1/pBR322/pUC origin of replication
   5971..6831    -  CDS            AmpR: β-lactamase; bla; confers resistance to ampicillin, carbenicillin, and related antibiotics
   6832..6936    -  promoter       AmpR promoter: bla
>Addgene plasmid #105826 | OptoOFF-TtCBD-mFGFR1_624 | depositor full sequence | sequence record 200399 | OptoOFF-TtCBD-mFGFR1_624 sequence 6967 bps
GACGGATCGGGAGATCTCCCGATCCCCTATGGTGCACTCTCAGTACAATCTGCTCTGATGCCGCATAGTT
AAGCCAGTATCTGCTCCCTGCTTGTGTGTTGGAGGTCGCTGAGTAGTGCGCGAGCAAAATTTAAGCTACA
ACAAGGCAAGGCTTGACCGACAATTGCATGAAGAATCTGCTTAGGGTTAGGCGTTTTGCGCTGCTTCGCG
ATGTACGGGCCAGATATACGCGTTGACATTGATTATTGACTAGTTATTAATAGTAATCAATTACGGGGTC
ATTAGTTCATAGCCCATATATGGAGTTCCGCGTTACATAACTTACGGTAAATGGCCCGCCTGGGAGGTCT
ATATAAGCAGAGCTCTCTGGCTAACTAGAGAACCCACTGCTTACTGGCTTATCGAAATTAATACGACTCA
CTATAGGGAGACACAAGCTGGCTAGCGTTTAAACGGGCCCTCTAGACTCGAGCGGCCGCGGCCACCATGG
GGAGTAGCAAGAGCAAGCCTAAGGACCCCAGCCAGCGCCTCGACATGAAGAGCGGCACCAAGAAGAGCGA
CTTCCATAGCCAGATGGCTGTGCACAAGCTGGCCAAGAGCATCCCTCTGCGCAGACAGGTAACAGTGTCA
GCTGACTCCAGTGCATCCATGAACTCTGGGGTTCTCCTGGTTCGGCCCTCACGGCTCTCCTCCAGCGGGA
CCCCCATGCTGGCTGGAGTCTCCGAATATGAGCTCCCTGAGGATCCCCGCTGGGAGCTGCCACGAGACAG
ACTGGTCTTAGGCAAACCACTTGGCGAGGGCTGCTTCGGGCAGGTGGTGTTGGCTGAGGCCATCGGGCTG
GATAAGGACAAACCCAACCGTGTGACCAAAGTGGCCGTGAAGATGTTGAAGTCCGACGCAACGGAGAAGG
ACCTGTCGGATCTGATCTCGGAGATGGAGATGATGAAAATGATTGGGAAGCACAAGAATATCATCAACCT
TCTGGGAGCGTGCACACAGGATGGTCCTCTTTATGTCATTGTGGAGTACGCCTCCAAAGGCAATCTCCGG
GAGTATCTACAGGCCCGGAGGCCTCCTGGGCTGGAGTACTGCTATAACCCCAGCCACAACCCCGAGGAAC
AGCTGTCTTCCAAAGATCTGGTATCCTGTGCCTATCAGGTGGCTCGGGGCATGGAGTATCTTGCCTCTAA
GAAGTGTATACACCGAGACCTGGCTGCTAGGAACGTCCTGGTGACCGAGGATAACGTAATGAAGATCGCA
GACTTTGGCTTAGCTCGAGACATTCATCATATCGACTACTACAAGAAAACCACCAACGGCCGGCTGCCTG
TGAAGTGGATGGCCCCTGAGGCGTTGTTTGACCGGATCTACACACACCAGAGCGATGTGTGGTCTTTTGG
AGTGCTCTTGTGGGAGATCTTCACTCTGGGTGGCTCCCCATACCCCGGTGTGCCTGTGGAGGAACTTTTC
AAGCTGCTGAAGGAGGGTCATCGAATGGACAAGCCCAGTAACTGTACCAATGAGCTGTACATGATGATGC
GGGACTGCTGGCATGCAGTGCCCTCTCAGAGACCTACGTTCAAGCAGTTGGTGGAAGACCTGGACCGCAT
TGTGGCCTTGACCTCCAACCAGGAGTATCTGGACCTGTCCATACCGCTGGACCAGTACTCACCCAGCTTT
CCCGACACACGGAGCTCCACCTGCTCCTCAGGGGAGGACTCTGTCTTCTCTCATGAGCCGTTACCTGAGG
AGCCCTGTCTGCCTCGACACCCCACCCAGCTTGCCAACAGTGGACTCAAACGGCGCGTCGAGACCGGTCC
CGAGGACCTCGGCACCGGACTCCTCGAAGCACTCTTGAGAGGAGATTTGGCCGGCGCCGAGGCTCTCTTT
CGACGGGGGCTTAGGTTTTGGGGACCCGAGGGTATTCTGGAGCACCTGCTCCTGCCTGTGCTTCGGGAGG
TGGGAGAAGCCTGGCATCGCGGCGAGATCGGTGTGGCCGAGGAGCATCTGGCATCCACATTTCTGCGCGC
GAGACTGCAGGAGCTGCTCGACCTCGCCGGGTTCCCACCTGGCCCCCCCGTGCTGGTAACCACGCCACCA
GGGGAGAGGCACGAGATCGGCGCAATGTTGGCTGCCTATCACCTGCGAAGGAAGGGCGTGCCAGCGCTGT
ACTTGGGACCAGACACCCCCCTCCCCGATCTCAGAGCACTTGCGAGACGGCTCGGAGCCGGAGCGGTGGT
TCTGTCAGCTTTGCTTTCCGAGCCTCTCAGGGCGTTGCCAGACGGCGCACTGAAAGACTTGGCACCTCGG
GTGTTCCTGGGAGGGCAAGGAGCCGGCCCTGAAGAGGCCCGACGGCTCGGGGCCGAGTACATGGAAGATC
TGAAGGGATTGGCCGAAGCACTGTGGCTTCCAAGAGGACCAGAGAAAGAAGCAATCCCCGGTGGATCCGG
AGTCGACTATCCGTACGACGTACCAGACTACGCACTCGACTAAGAATTCCACCACACTGGACTAGTGGAT
CCGAGCTCGGTACCAAGCTTAAGTTTAAACCGCTGATCAGCCTCGACTGTGCCTTCTAGTTGCCAGCCAT
CTGTTGTTTGCCCCTCCCCCGTGCCTTCCTTGACCCTGGAAGGTGCCACTCCCACTGTCCTTTCCTAATA
AAATGAGGAAATTGCATCGCATTGTCTGAGTAGGTGTCATTCTATTCTGGGGGGTGGGGTGGGGCAGGAC
AGCAAGGGGGAGGATTGGGAAGAGAATAGCAGGCATGCTGGGGATGCGGTGGGCTCTATGGCTTCTGAGG
CGGAAAGAACCAGCTGGGGCTCTAGGGGGTATCCCC
[124 nt withheld, positions 2837-2960]
C
[91 nt withheld, positions 2962-3052]
A
[49 nt withheld, positions 3054-3102]
CCTTTGACGTTGGAGTCCACGTTCTTT
[37 nt withheld, positions 3130-3166]
ACCCTATCTCGGTCTATTCTTTTGATTTATAAGGGATTTTGCCGATTTCGGCCTATTGGTTAAAAAATGA
GCTGATTTAACAAAAATTTAACGCGAATTAATTCTGTGGAATGTGTGTCAGTTAGGGTGTGGAAAGTCCC
CAGGCTCCCCAGCAGGCAGAAGTATGCAAAGCATGCATCTCAATTAGTCAGCAACCAGGTGTGGAAAGTC
CCCAGGCTCCCCAGCAGGCAGAAGTATGCAAAGCATGCATCTCAATTAGTCAGCAACCATAGTCCCGCCC
CTAACTCCGCCCATCCCGCCCCTAACTCCGCCCAGTTCCGCCCATTCTCCGCCCCATGGCTGACTAATTT
TTTTTATTTATGCAGAGGCCGAGGCCGCCTCTGCCTCTGAGCTATTCCAGAAGTAGTGAGGAGGCTTTTT
TGGAGGCCTAGGCTTTTGCAAAAAGCTCCCGGGAGCTTGTATATCCATTTTCGGATCTGATCAAGAGACA
GGATGAGGATCGTTTCGCATGATTGAACAAGATGGATTGCACGCAGGTTCTCCGGCCGCTTGGGTGGAGA
GGCTATTCGGCTATGACTGGGCACAACAGACAATCGGCTGCTCTGATGCCGCCGTGTTCCGGCTGTCAGC
GCAGGGGCGCCCGGTTCTTTTTGTCAAGACCGACCTGTCCGGTGCCCTGAATGAACTGCAGGACGAGGCA
GCGCGGCTATCGTGGCTGGCCACGACGGGCGTTCCTTGCGCAGCTGTGCTCGACGTTGTCACTGAAGCGG
GAAGGGACTGGCTGCTATTGGGCGAAGTGCCGGGGCAGGATCTCCTGTCATCTCACCTTGCTCCTGCCGA
GAAAGTATCCATCATGGCTGATGCAATGCGGCGGCTGCATACGCTTGATCCGGCTACCTGCCCATTCGAC
CACCAAGCGAAACATCGCATCGAGCGAGCACGTACTCGGATGGAAGCCGGTCTTGTCGATCAGGATGATC
TGGACGAAGAACATCAGGGGCTCGCGCCAGCCGAACTGTTCGCCAGGCTCAAGGCGCGCATGCCCGACGG
CGAGGATCTCGTCGTGACCCATGGCGATGCCTGCTTGCCGAATATCATGGTGGAAAATGGCCGCTTTTCT
GGATTCATCGACTGTGGCCGGCTGGGTGTGGCGGACCGCTATCAGGACATAGCGTTGGCTACCCGTGATA
TTGCTGAAGAACTTGGCGGCGAATGGGCTGACCGCTTCCTCGTGCTTTACGGTATCGCCGCTCCCGATTC
GCAGCGCATCGCCTTCTATCGCCTTCTTGACGAGTTCTTCTGAGCGGGACTCTGGGGTTCGAAATGACCG
ACCAAGCGACGCCCAACCTGCCATCACGAGATTTCGATTCCACCGCCGCCTTCTATGAAAGGTTGGGCTT
CGGAATCGTTTTCCGGGACGCCGGCTGGATGATCCTCCAGCGCGGGGATCTCATGCTGGAGTTCTTCGCC
CACCCCAACTTGTTTATTGCAGCTTATAATGGTTACAAATAAAGCAATAGCATCACAAATTTCACAAATA
AAGCATTTTTTTCACTGCATTCTAGTTGTGGTTTGTCCAAACTCATCAATGTATCTTATCATGTCTGTAT
ACCGTCGACCTCTAGCTAGAGCTTGGCGTAATCATGGTCATAGCTGTTTCCTGTGTGAAATTGTTATCCG
CTCACAATTCCACACAACATACGAGCCGGAAGCATAAAGTGTAAAGCCTGGGGTGCCTAATGAGTGAGCT
AACTCACATTAATTGCGTTGCGCTCACTGCCCGCTTTCCAGTCGGGAAACCTGTCGTGCCAGCTGCATTA
ATGAATCGGCCAACGCGCGGGGAGAGGCGGTTTGCGTATTGGGCGCTCTTGCGCTTCCTCGCTCACTGAC
TCGCTGCGCTCGGTCGTTCGGCTGCGGCGAGCGGTATCAGCTCACTCAAAGGCGGTAATACGGTTATCCA
CAGAATCAGGGGATAACGCAGGAAAGAACATGTGAGCAAAAGGCCAGCAAAAGGCCAGGAACCGTAAAAA
GGCCGCGTTGCTGGCGTTTTTCCATAGGCTCCGCCCCCCTGACGAGCATCACAAAAATCGACGCTCAAGT
CAGAGGTGGCGAAACCCGACAGGACTATAAAGATACCAGGCGTTTCCCCCTGGAAGCTCCCTCGTGCGCT
CTCCTGTTCCGACCCTGCCGCTTACCGGATACCTGTCCGCCTTTCTCCCTTCGGGAAGCGTGGCGCTTTC
TCATAGCTCACGCTGTAGGTATCTCAGTTCGGTGTAGGTCGTTCGCTCCAAGCTGGGCTGTGTGCACGAA
CCCCCCGTTCAGCCCGACCGCTGCGCCTTATCCGGTAACTATCGTCTTGAGTCCAACCCGGTAAGACACG
ACTTATCGCCACTGGCAGCAGCCACTGGTAACAGGATTAGCAGAGCGAGGTATGTAGGCGGTGCTACAGA
GTTCTTGAAGTGGTGGCCTAACTACGGCTACACTAGAAGAACAGTATTTGGTATCTGCGCTCTGCTGAAG
CCAGTTACCTTCGGAAAAAGAGTTGGTAGCTCTTGATCCGGCAAACAAACCACCGCTGGTAGCGGTTTTT
TTGTTTGCAAGCAGCAGATTACGCGCAGAAAAAAAGGATCTCAAGAAGATCCTTTGATCTTTTCTACGGG
GTCTGACGCTCAGTGGAACGAAAACTCACGTTAAGGGATTTTGGTCATGAGATTATCAAAAAGGATCTTC
ACCTAGATCCTTTTAAATTAAAAATGAAGTTTTAAATCAATCTAAAGTATATATGAGTAAACTTGGTCTG
ACAGTTACCAATGCTTAATCAGTGAGGCACCTATCTCAGCGATCTGTCTATTTCGTTCATCCATAGTTGC
CTGACTCCCCGTCGTGTAGATAACTACGATACGGGAGGGCTTACCATCTGGCCCCAGTGCTGCAATGATA
CCGCGGGACCCACGCTCACCGGCTCCAGATTTATCAGCAATAAACCAGCCAGCCGGAAGGGCCGAGCGCA
GAAGTGGTCCTGCAACTTTATCCGCCTCCATCCAGTCTATTAATTGTTGCCGGGAAGCTAGAGTAAGTAG
TTCGCCAGTTAATAGTTTGCGCAACGTTGTTGCCATTGCTACAGGCATCGTGGTGTCACGCTCGTCGTTT
GGTATGGCTTCATTCAGCTCCGGTTCCCAACGATCAAGGCGAGTTACATGATCCCCCATGTTGTGCAAAA
AAGCGGTTAGCTCCTTCGGTCCTCCGATCGTTGTCAGAAGTAAGTTGGCCGCAGTGTTATCACTCATGGT
TATGGCAGCACTGCATAATTCTCTTACTGTCATGCCATCCGTAAGATGCTTTTCTGTGACTGGTGAGTAC
TCAACCAAGTCATTCTGAGAATAGTGTATGCGGCGACCGAGTTGCTCTTGCCCGGCGTCAATACGGGATA
ATACCGCGCCACATAGCAGAACTTTAAAAGTGCTCATCATTGGAAAACGTTCTTCGGGGCGAAAACTCTC
AAGGATCTTACCGCTGTTGAGATCCAGTTCGATGTAACCCACTCGTGCACCCAACTGATCTTCAGCATCT
TTTACTTTCACCAGCGTTTCTGGGTGAGCAAAAACAGGAAGGCAAAATGCCGCAAAAAAGGGAATAAGGG
CGACACGGAAATGTTGAATACTCATACTCTTCCTTTTTCAATATTATTGAAGCATTTATCAGGGTTATTG
TCTCATGAGCGGATACATATTTGAATGTATTTAGAAAAATAAACAAATAGGGGTTCCGCGCACATTTCCC
CGAAAAGTGCCACCTGACGTC
