LOCUS       Exported 6970 bp ds-DNA circular SYN 12-MAY-2021
DEFINITION  Expresses OptoOFF-TtCBD-mFGFR1 (light-inactivated receptor tyrosine
            kinase).
ACCESSION   .
VERSION     .
KEYWORDS    OptoOFF-TtCBD-mFGFR1_624
SOURCE      synthetic DNA construct
  ORGANISM  synthetic DNA construct
REFERENCE   1 (bases 1 to 6970)
  AUTHORS   Kainrath S, Stadler M, Reichhart E, Distel M, Janovjak H
  TITLE     Green-Light-Induced Inactivation of Receptor Signaling Using
            Cobalamin-Binding Domains.
  JOURNAL   Angew Chem Int Ed Engl. 2017 Apr 10;56(16):4608-4611. doi:
            10.1002/anie.201611998. Epub 2017 Mar 20.
  PUBMED    28319307
REFERENCE   2 (bases 1 to 6970)
  AUTHORS   .
  TITLE     Direct Submission
  JOURNAL   Exported May 12, 2021 from SnapGene Server 1.1.58
            http://www.snapgene.com
FEATURES             Location/Qualifiers
     source          1..6970
                     /organism="synthetic DNA construct"
                     /mol_type="other DNA"
     primer_bind     complement(29..48)
                     /label=pRS-marker
                     /note="pRS vectors, use to sequence yeast selectable
                     marker"
     primer_bind     394..413
                     /label=T7
                     /note="T7 promoter, forward primer"
     promoter        394..412
                     /label=T7 promoter
                     /note="promoter for bacteriophage T7 RNA polymerase"
     regulatory      466..475
                     /regulatory_class="other"
                     /note="vertebrate consensus sequence for strong initiation
                     of translation (Kozak, 1987)"
     CDS             472..513
                     /codon_start=1
                     /product="N-myristoylation signal from Src kinase (Pellman
                     et al., 1985; Kaplan et al., 1988)"
                     /label=myr
                     /translation="MGSSKSKPKDPSQR"
     CDS             2443..2469
                     /codon_start=1
                     /product="HA (human influenza hemagglutinin) epitope tag"
                     /label=HA
                     /translation="YPYDVPDYA"
     primer_bind     complement(2546..2563)
                     /label=BGH-rev
                     /note="Bovine growth hormone terminator, reverse primer.
                     Also called BGH reverse"
     polyA_signal    2552..2776
                     /label=bGH poly(A) signal
                     /note="bovine growth hormone polyadenylation signal"
     rep_origin      2822..3250
                     /direction=RIGHT
                     /label=f1 ori
                     /note="f1 bacteriophage origin of replication; arrow
                     indicates direction of (+) strand synthesis"
     primer_bind     complement(2909..2928)
                     /label=F1ori-R
                     /note="F1 origin, reverse primer"
     primer_bind     3119..3140
                     /label=F1ori-F
                     /note="F1 origin, forward primer"
     primer_bind     complement(3259..3279)
                     /label=pBABE 3'
                     /note="SV40 enhancer, reverse primer for pBABE vectors"
     promoter        3264..3593
                     /label=SV40 promoter
                     /note="SV40 enhancer and early promoter"
     rep_origin      3444..3579
                     /label=SV40 ori
                     /note="SV40 origin of replication"
     primer_bind     3506..3525
                     /label=SV40pro-F
                     /note="SV40 promoter/origin, forward primer"
     CDS             3660..4454
                     /codon_start=1
                     /gene="aph(3')-II (or nptII)"
                     /product="aminoglycoside phosphotransferase from Tn5"
                     /label=NeoR/KanR
                     /note="confers resistance to neomycin, kanamycin, and G418
                     (Geneticin(R))"
                     /translation="MIEQDGLHAGSPAAWVERLFGYDWAQQTIGCSDAAVFRLSAQGRP
                     VLFVKTDLSGALNELQDEAARLSWLATTGVPCAAVLDVVTEAGRDWLLLGEVPGQDLLS
                     SHLAPAEKVSIMADAMRRLHTLDPATCPFDHQAKHRIERARTRMEAGLVDQDDLDEEHQ
                     GLAPAELFARLKARMPDGEDLVVTHGDACLPNIMVENGRFSGFIDCGRLGVADRYQDIA
                     LATRDIAEELGGEWADRFLVLYGIAAPDSQRIAFYRLLDEFF"
     primer_bind     complement(3714..3733)
                     /label=Neo-R
                     /note="Neomycin resistance gene, reverse primer"
     primer_bind     4324..4343
                     /label=Neo-F
                     /note="Neomycin resistance gene, forward primer"
     polyA_signal    4628..4749
                     /label=SV40 poly(A) signal
                     /note="SV40 polyadenylation signal"
     primer_bind     complement(4665..4684)
                     /label=SV40pA-R
                     /note="SV40 polyA, reverse primer"
     primer_bind     4719..4738
                     /label=EBV-rev
                     /note="SV40 polyA terminator, reverse primer"
     primer_bind     complement(4798..4814)
                     /label=M13 rev
                     /note="common sequencing primer, one of multiple similar
                     variants"
     primer_bind     complement(4798..4814)
                     /label=M13 Reverse
                     /note="In lacZ gene. Also called M13-rev"
     primer_bind     complement(4811..4833)
                     /label=M13/pUC Reverse
                     /note="In lacZ gene"
     protein_bind    4822..4838
                     /label=lac operator
                     /bound_moiety="lac repressor encoded by lacI"
                     /note="The lac repressor binds to the lac operator to
                     inhibit transcription in E. coli. This inhibition can be
                     relieved by adding lactose or
                     isopropyl-beta-D-thiogalactopyranoside (IPTG)."
     promoter        complement(4846..4876)
                     /label=lac promoter
                     /note="promoter for the E. coli lac operon"
     protein_bind    4891..4912
                     /label=CAP binding site
                     /bound_moiety="E. coli catabolite activator protein"
                     /note="CAP binding activates transcription in the presence
                     of cAMP."
     primer_bind     complement(5029..5046)
                     /label=L4440
                     /note="L4440 vector, forward primer"
     rep_origin      complement(5200..5788)
                     /direction=LEFT
                     /label=ori
                     /note="high-copy-number ColE1/pMB1/pBR322/pUC origin of
                     replication"
     primer_bind     complement(5280..5299)
                     /label=pBR322ori-F
                     /note="pBR322 origin, forward primer"
     CDS             complement(5959..6819)
                     /codon_start=1
                     /gene="bla"
                     /product="beta-lactamase"
                     /label=AmpR
                     /note="confers resistance to ampicillin, carbenicillin, and
                     related antibiotics"
                     /translation="MSIQHFRVALIPFFAAFCLPVFAHPETLVKVKDAEDQLGARVGYI
                     ELDLNSGKILESFRPEERFPMMSTFKVLLCGAVLSRIDAGQEQLGRRIHYSQNDLVEYS
                     PVTEKHLTDGMTVRELCSAAITMSDNTAANLLLTTIGGPKELTAFLHNMGDHVTRLDRW
                     EPELNEAIPNDERDTTMPVAMATTLRKLLTGELLTLASRQQLIDWMEADKVAGPLLRSA
                     LPAGWFIADKSGAGERGSRGIIAALGPDGKPSRIVVIYTTGSQATMDERNRQIAEIGAS
                     LIKHW"
     primer_bind     6582..6601
                     /label=Amp-R
                     /note="Ampicillin resistance gene, reverse primer"
     promoter        complement(6820..6924)
                     /gene="bla"
                     /label=AmpR promoter
ORIGIN
        1 ctcccgatcc cctatggtgc actctcagta caatctgctc tgatgccgca tagttaagcc
       61 agtatctgct ccctgcttgt gtgttggagg tcgctgagta gtgcgcgagc aaaatttaag
      121 ctacaacaag gcaaggcttg accgacaatt gcatgaagaa tctgcttagg gttaggcgtt
      181 ttgcgctgct tcgcgatgta cgggccagat atacgcgttg acattgatta ttgactagtt
      241 attaatagta atcaattacg gggtcattag ttcatagccc atatatggag ttccgcgtta
      301 cataacttac ggtaaatggc ccgcctggga ggtctatata agcagagctc tctggctaac
      361 tagagaaccc actgcttact ggcttatcga aattaatacg actcactata gggagaccca
      421 agctggctag cgtttaaacg ggccctctag actcgagcgg ccgcggccac catggggagt
      481 agcaagagca agcctaagga ccccagccag cgcctcgaca tgaagagcgg caccaagaag
      541 agcgacttcc atagccagat ggctgtgcac aagctggcca agagcatccc tctgcgcaga
      601 caggtaacag tgtcagctga ctccagtgca tccatgaact ctggggttct cctggttcgg
      661 ccctcacggc tctcctccag cgggaccccc atgctggctg gagtctccga atatgagctc
      721 cctgaggatc cccgctggga gctgccacga gacagactgg tcttaggcaa accacttggc
      781 gagggctgct tcgggcaggt ggtgttggct gaggccatcg ggctggataa ggacaaaccc
      841 aaccgtgtga ccaaagtggc cgtgaagatg ttgaagtccg acgcaacgga gaaggacctg
      901 tcggatctga tctcggagat ggagatgatg aaaatgattg ggaagcacaa gaatatcatc
      961 aaccttctgg gagcgtgcac acaggatggt cctctttatg tcattgtgga gtacgcctcc
     1021 aaaggcaatc tccgggagta tctacaggcc cggaggcctc ctgggctgga gtactgctat
     1081 aaccccagcc acaaccccga ggaacagctg tcttccaaag atctggtatc ctgtgcctat
     1141 caggtggctc ggggcatgga gtatcttgcc tctaagaagt gtatacaccg agacctggct
     1201 gctaggaacg tcctggtgac cgaggataac gtaatgaaga tcgcagactt tggcttagct
     1261 cgagacattc atcatatcga ctactacaag aaaaccacca acggccggct gcctgtgaag
     1321 tggatggccc ctgaggcgtt gtttgaccgg atctacacac accagagcga tgtgtggtct
     1381 tttggagtgc tcttgtggga gatcttcact ctgggtggct ccccataccc cggtgtgcct
     1441 gtggaggaac ttttcaagct gctgaaggag ggtcatcgaa tggacaagcc cagtaactgt
     1501 accaatgagc tgtacatgat gatgcgggac tgctggcatg cagtgccctc tcagagacct
     1561 acgttcaagc agttggtgga agacctggac cgcattgtgg ccttgacctc caaccaggag
     1621 tatctggacc tgtccatacc gctggaccag tactcaccca gctttcccga cacacggagc
     1681 tccacctgct cctcagggga ggactctgtc ttctctcatg agccgttacc tgaggagccc
     1741 tgtctgcctc gacaccccac ccagcttgcc aacagtggac tcaaacggcg cgtcgagacc
     1801 ggtcccgagg acctcggcac cggactcctc gaagcactct tgagaggaga tttggccggc
     1861 gccgaggctc tctttcgacg ggggcttagg ttttggggac ccgagggtat tctggagcac
     1921 ctgctcctgc ctgtgcttcg ggaggtggga gaagcctggc atcgcggcga gatcggtgtg
     1981 gccgaggagc atctggcatc cacatttctg cgcgcgagac tgcaggagct gctcgacctc
     2041 gccgggttcc cacctggccc ccccgtgctg gtaaccacgc caccagggga gaggcacgag
     2101 atcggcgcaa tgttggctgc ctatcacctg cgaaggaagg gcgtgccagc gctgtacttg
     2161 ggaccagaca cccccctccc cgatctcaga gcacttgcga gacggctcgg agccggagcg
     2221 gtggttctgt cagctttgct ttccgagcct ctcagggcgt tgccagacgg cgcactgaaa
     2281 gacttggcac ctcgggtgtt cctgggaggg caaggagccg gccctgaaga ggcccgacgg
     2341 ctcggggccg agtacatgga agatctgaag ggattggccg aagcactgtg gcttccaaga
     2401 ggaccagaga aagaagcaat ccccggtgga tccggagtcg actatccgta cgacgtacca
     2461 gactacgcac tcgactaaga attccaccac actggactag tggatccgag ctcggtacca
     2521 agcttaagtt taaaccgctg atcagcctcg actgtgcctt ctagttgcca gccatctgtt
     2581 gtttgcccct cccccgtgcc ttccttgacc ctggaaggtg ccactcccac tgtcctttcc
     2641 taataaaatg aggaaattgc atcgcattgt ctgagtaggt gtcattctat tctggggggt
     2701 ggggtggggc aggacagcaa gggggaggat tgggaagaca atagcaggca tgctggggat
     2761 gcggtgggct ctatggcttc tgaggcggaa agaaccagct ggggctctag ggggtatccc
     2821 cnnnnnnnnn nnnnnnnnnn nnnnnnnnnn nnnnnnnnnn nnnnnnnnnn nnnnnnnnnn
     2881 nnnnnnnnnn nnnnnnnnnn nnnnnnnnnn nnnnnnnnnn nnnnnnnnnn nnnnnnnnnn
     2941 nnnnncnnnn nnnnnnnnnn nnnnnnnnnn nnnnnnnnnn nnnnnnnnnn nnnnnnnnnn
     3001 nnnnnnnnnn nnnnnnnnnn nnnnnnnnnn nnnnnnnann nnnnnnnnnn nnnnnnnnnn
     3061 nnnnnnnnnn nnnnnnnnnn nnnnnnncct ttgacgttgg agtccacgtt ctttaatagt
     3121 ggactcttgt tccaaactgg aacaacactc aaccctatct cggtctattc ttttgattta
     3181 taagggattt tgccgatttc ggcctattgg ttaaaaaatg agctgattta acaaaaattt
     3241 aacgcgaatt aattctgtgg aatgtgtgtc agttagggtg tggaaagtcc ccaggctccc
     3301 cagcaggcag aagtatgcaa agcatgcatc tcaattagtc agcaaccagg tgtggaaagt
     3361 ccccaggctc cccagcaggc agaagtatgc aaagcatgca tctcaattag tcagcaacca
     3421 tagtcccgcc cctaactccg cccatcccgc ccctaactcc gcccagttcc gcccattctc
     3481 cgccccatgg ctgactaatt ttttttattt atgcagaggc cgaggccgcc tctgcctctg
     3541 agctattcca gaagtagtga ggaggctttt ttggaggcct aggcttttgc aaaaagctcc
     3601 cgggagcttg tatatccatt ttcggatctg atcaagagac aggatgagga tcgtttcgca
     3661 tgattgaaca agatggattg cacgcaggtt ctccggccgc ttgggtggag aggctattcg
     3721 gctatgactg ggcacaacag acaatcggct gctctgatgc cgccgtgttc cggctgtcag
     3781 cgcaggggcg cccggttctt tttgtcaaga ccgacctgtc cggtgccctg aatgaactgc
     3841 aggacgaggc agcgcggcta tcgtggctgg ccacgacggg cgttccttgc gcagctgtgc
     3901 tcgacgttgt cactgaagcg ggaagggact ggctgctatt gggcgaagtg ccggggcagg
     3961 atctcctgtc atctcacctt gctcctgccg agaaagtatc catcatggct gatgcaatgc
     4021 ggcggctgca tacgcttgat ccggctacct gcccattcga ccaccaagcg aaacatcgca
     4081 tcgagcgagc acgtactcgg atggaagccg gtcttgtcga tcaggatgat ctggacgaag
     4141 agcatcaggg gctcgcgcca gccgaactgt tcgccaggct caaggcgcgc atgcccgacg
     4201 gcgaggatct cgtcgtgacc catggcgatg cctgcttgcc gaatatcatg gtggaaaatg
     4261 gccgcttttc tggattcatc gactgtggcc ggctgggtgt ggcggaccgc tatcaggaca
     4321 tagcgttggc tacccgtgat attgctgaag agcttggcgg cgaatgggct gaccgcttcc
     4381 tcgtgcttta cggtatcgcc gctcccgatt cgcagcgcat cgccttctat cgccttcttg
     4441 acgagttctt ctgagcggga ctctggggtt cgaaatgacc gaccaagcga cgcccaacct
     4501 gccatcacga gatttcgatt ccaccgccgc cttctatgaa aggttgggct tcggaatcgt
     4561 tttccgggac gccggctgga tgatcctcca gcgcggggat ctcatgctgg agttcttcgc
     4621 ccaccccaac ttgtttattg cagcttataa tggttacaaa taaagcaata gcatcacaaa
     4681 tttcacaaat aaagcatttt tttcactgca ttctagttgt ggtttgtcca aactcatcaa
     4741 tgtatcttat catgtctgta taccgtcgac ctctagctag agcttggcgt aatcatggtc
     4801 atagctgttt cctgtgtgaa attgttatcc gctcacaatt ccacacaaca tacgagccgg
     4861 aagcataaag tgtaaagcct ggggtgccta atgagtgagc taactcacat taattgcgtt
     4921 gcgctcactg cccgctttcc agtcgggaaa cctgtcgtgc cagctgcatt aatgaatcgg
     4981 ccaacgcgcg gggagaggcg gtttgcgtat tgggcgctct tccgcttcct cgctcactga
     5041 ctcgctgcgc tcggtcgttc ggctgcggcg agcggtatca gctcactcaa aggcggtaat
     5101 acggttatcc acagaatcag gggataacgc aggaaagaac atgtgagcaa aaggccagca
     5161 aaaggccagg aaccgtaaaa aggccgcgtt gctggcgttt ttccataggc tccgcccccc
     5221 tgacgagcat cacaaaaatc gacgctcaag tcagaggtgg cgaaacccga caggactata
     5281 aagataccag gcgtttcccc ctggaagctc cctcgtgcgc tctcctgttc cgaccctgcc
     5341 gcttaccgga tacctgtccg cctttctccc ttcgggaagc gtggcgcttt ctcatagctc
     5401 acgctgtagg tatctcagtt cggtgtaggt cgttcgctcc aagctgggct gtgtgcacga
     5461 accccccgtt cagcccgacc gctgcgcctt atccggtaac tatcgtcttg agtccaaccc
     5521 ggtaagacac gacttatcgc cactggcagc agccactggt aacaggatta gcagagcgag
     5581 gtatgtaggc ggtgctacag agttcttgaa gtggtggcct aactacggct acactagaag
     5641 aacagtattt ggtatctgcg ctctgctgaa gccagttacc ttcggaaaaa gagttggtag
     5701 ctcttgatcc ggcaaacaaa ccaccgctgg tagcggtggt ttttttgttt gcaagcagca
     5761 gattacgcgc agaaaaaaag gatctcaaga agatcctttg atcttttcta cggggtctga
     5821 cgctcagtgg aacgaaaact cacgttaagg gattttggtc atgagattat caaaaaggat
     5881 cttcacctag atccttttaa attaaaaatg aagttttaaa tcaatctaaa gtatatatga
     5941 gtaaacttgg tctgacagtt accaatgctt aatcagtgag gcacctatct cagcgatctg
     6001 tctatttcgt tcatccatag ttgcctgact ccccgtcgtg tagataacta cgatacggga
     6061 gggcttacca tctggcccca gtgctgcaat gataccgcga gacccacgct caccggctcc
     6121 agatttatca gcaataaacc agccagccgg aagggccgag cgcagaagtg gtcctgcaac
     6181 tttatccgcc tccatccagt ctattaattg ttgccgggaa gctagagtaa gtagttcgcc
     6241 agttaatagt ttgcgcaacg ttgttgccat tgctacaggc atcgtggtgt cacgctcgtc
     6301 gtttggtatg gcttcattca gctccggttc ccaacgatca aggcgagtta catgatcccc
     6361 catgttgtgc aaaaaagcgg ttagctcctt cggtcctccg atcgttgtca gaagtaagtt
     6421 ggccgcagtg ttatcactca tggttatggc agcactgcat aattctctta ctgtcatgcc
     6481 atccgtaaga tgcttttctg tgactggtga gtactcaacc aagtcattct gagaatagtg
     6541 tatgcggcga ccgagttgct cttgcccggc gtcaatacgg gataataccg cgccacatag
     6601 cagaacttta aaagtgctca tcattggaaa acgttcttcg gggcgaaaac tctcaaggat
     6661 cttaccgctg ttgagatcca gttcgatgta acccactcgt gcacccaact gatcttcagc
     6721 atcttttact ttcaccagcg tttctgggtg agcaaaaaca ggaaggcaaa atgccgcaaa
     6781 aaagggaata agggcgacac ggaaatgttg aatactcata ctcttccttt ttcaatatta
     6841 ttgaagcatt tatcagggtt attgtctcat gagcggatac atatttgaat gtatttagaa
     6901 aaataaacaa ataggggttc cgcgcacatt tccccgaaaa gtgccacctg acgtcgacgg
     6961 atcgggagat
//
